Addgene plasmid #239248: pLJC5-3xMyc-eGFP-OMP25
Purpose: 3xMyc-eGFP-OMP25 lentiviral overexpression vector
Depositing lab: Jason Cantor. Depositing organization: Morgridge Institute for Research. Publication: Hexokinase detachment from mitochondria drives the Warburg effect to support compartmentalized ATP production. Huggler KS, Flickinger KM, Forsberg MH, Mellado Fritz CA, Chang GR, McGuire MF, Capitini CM, Cantor JR. Nat Metab. 2026 Jan 16. doi: 10.1038/s42255-025-01428-1. PubMed 41545565.
Backbone
  Vector backbone: pLJC5
  Vector type: Mammalian Expression, Lentiviral
  Selectable markers: Puromycin
Growth in bacteria
  Bacterial resistance: Ampicillin, 100 μg/mL
  Growth temperature: 37°C
  Growth strain: NEB Stable
  Copy number: High Copy
Gene/Insert
  Gene/Insert name: 3xMyc-eGFP-OMP25
  Species: H. sapiens (human)
  Entrez Gene: SYNJ2BP (a.k.a. ARIP2, OMP25)
  Promoter: Ubc
  Tag / fusion protein: 3xMyc (N terminal on insert)
  Cloning method: Restriction Enzyme; 5′ cloning site PacI (not destroyed); 3′ cloning site NotI (not destroyed)
  Sequencing primers: 5′ GTAAATTGTCCGCTAAATTCTGGC; 3′ CCCTTTTCTTTTAAAATTGTGGATGAATACTGCC
Terms and licenses: Academic/Nonprofit Terms; Industry Terms: Not Available to Industry
Depositor comments: Insert sequence corresponds to 3xMyc-eGFP-OMP25 amplified from pMXS-3xMyc-eGFP-OMP25 (Addgene 83355)
How to cite: pLJC5-3xMyc-eGFP-OMP25 was a gift from Jason Cantor (Addgene plasmid # 239248 ; http://n2t.net/addgene:239248 ; RRID:Addgene_239248)
