[The description below was written by a language model from this plasmid's Addgene catalogue record and pLannotate feature annotations shown in this document.]
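Description:
pLJC5-3xMyc-eGFP-OMP25 is a third-generation-style, self-inactivating HIV-1 lentiviral transfer vector built on the pLJC5 backbone for stable overexpression of a tagged fluorescent fusion protein in mammalian cells. In bacteria it is maintained by a high-copy ColE1/pUC-type origin and selected through the β-lactamase (AmpR) gene. An f1 origin, an SV40 origin and leftover lac/lacZα, T3 and T7 elements from the parental cloning vector are also present. The viral genome is transcribed from an RSV promoter fused to a truncated 5' LTR. It carries the Ψ packaging signal with a gag fragment, the Rev response element for Rev-dependent nuclear export, a cPPT/CTS element, and a ΔU3 3' LTR followed by an SV40 polyadenylation signal. Packaging functions must therefore be supplied in trans.

The payload sits between PacI and NotI sites downstream of the human ubiquitin C promoter. It encodes EGFP with an N-terminal 3xMyc tag and a short C-terminal fragment of OMP25 (SYNJ2BP), amplified from an earlier retroviral construct carrying the same fusion. OMP25's C-terminal region is generally used as a tail anchor for the outer mitochondrial membrane, so the fusion would be expected to display Myc-tagged EGFP on the mitochondrial surface, although the record gives the purpose only as overexpression. The catalogue lists the insert species as human, whereas the automated annotation matches the OMP25 fragment to the rat protein. The 3xMyc tag is not annotated in the feature table, though unannotated space lies between the promoter and EGFP. A 3xFLAG coding segment follows the insert; it is probably backbone-derived, and the record does not indicate whether it is translated. A separate human PGK promoter drives puromycin N-acetyltransferase for selecting transduced cells.
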