Features (pLannotate 1.2.2; 28 found; start..end, strand, type, name):
      1..589     +  rep_origin     ori: high-copy-number ColE1/pMB1/pBR322/pUC origin of replication
    772..864     +  CDS            lacI (fragment): lac repressor; lacI; The lac repressor binds to the lac operator to inhibit transcription in E. coli. This inhibition can be relieved by adding lactose or isopropyl-β-D-thiogalactopyranoside (IPTG).
    877..898     +  protein_bind   CAP binding site: CAP binding activates transcription in the presence of cAMP. E. coli catabolite activator protein
    913..943     +  promoter       lac promoter: promoter for the E. coli lac operon
    951..967     +  protein_bind   lac operator: The lac repressor binds to the lac operator to inhibit transcription in E. coli. This inhibition can be relieved by adding lactose or isopropyl-β-D-thiogalactopyranoside (IPTG). lac repressor encoded by lacI
   1012..1030    +  promoter       T3 promoter: promoter for bacteriophage T3 RNA polymerase
   1058..1284    +  promoter       RSV promoter: Rous sarcoma virus enhancer/promoter
   1285..1465    +  LTR            5' LTR (truncated): truncated 5' long terminal repeat (LTR) from HIV-1
   1512..1637    +  misc_feature   HIV-1 Ψ: packaging signal of human immunodeficiency virus type 1
   1621..1984    +  CDS            HIV-1 gag (fragment): gag protein from human immunodeficiency virus 1; gag
   2130..2363    +  misc_feature   RRE: The Rev response element (RRE) of HIV-1 allows for Rev-dependent mRNA export from the nucleus to the cytoplasm.
   2740..2840    +  CDS            Rev (fragment): human immunodeficiency virus 1 (HIV-1) Rev protein; rev; enhances nuclear export of unspliced and incompletely spliced viral mRNAs
   2881..4092    +  promoter       UbC promoter: human ubiquitin C promoter
   4257..4970    +  CDS            EGFP: EGFP is a basic (constitutively fluorescent) green fluorescent protein published in 1996, derived from Aequorea victoria. It is reported to be a rapidly-maturing weak dimer with moderate acid sensitivity.
   4977..5087    +  CDS            Synj2bp (fragment): SYJ2B_RAT - Also known as Omp25. Experimental evidence at protein level: Swiss-Prot protein existence level 1. Regulates endocytosis of activin type 2 receptor kinases through the Ral/RALBP1-dependent pathway and may be involved in suppression of activin-induced signal transduction. From Rattus norvegicus (Rat).
   5106..5171    +  CDS            3xFLAG: three tandem FLAG® epitope tags, followed by an enterokinase cleavage site
   5219..5336    +  misc_feature   cPPT/CTS: central polypurine tract and central termination sequence of HIV-1
   5385..5895    +  promoter       hPGK promoter: human phosphoglycerate kinase 1 promoter
   5917..6516    +  CDS            PuroR: puromycin N-acetyltransferase; pac from Streptomyces alboniger; confers resistance to puromycin
   6559..6642    +  CDS            nef (fragment): NEF_HV1Z2 - Experimental evidence at protein level: Swiss-Prot protein existence level 1. Extracellular Nef protein targets CD4(+) T-lymphocytes for apoptosis by interacting with CXCR4 surface receptors. From Human immunodeficiency virus type 1 group M subtype D (isolate Z2/CDC-Z34) (HIV-1).
   6644..6877    +  LTR            3' LTR (ΔU3): self-inactivating 3' long terminal repeat (LTR) from HIV-1
   6949..7070    +  polyA_signal   SV40 poly(A) signal: SV40 polyadenylation signal
   7110..7245    +  rep_origin     SV40 ori: SV40 origin of replication
   7266..7284    -  promoter       T7 promoter: promoter for bacteriophage T7 RNA polymerase
   7292..7447    +  CDS            lacZα (fragment): LacZα fragment of β-galactosidase; lacZ fragment
   7452..7880    +  rep_origin     f1 ori (sequence partly withheld): f1 bacteriophage origin of replication; arrow indicates direction of (+) strand synthesis
   7933..8037    +  promoter       AmpR promoter: bla
   8038..8898    +  CDS            AmpR: β-lactamase; bla; confers resistance to ampicillin, carbenicillin, and related antibiotics
>Addgene plasmid #239248 | pLJC5-3xMyc-eGFP-OMP25 | addgene full sequence | sequence record 478707 | Addgene NGS Result
TTGAGATCCTTTTTTTCTGCGCGTAATCTGCTGCTTGCAAACAAAAAAACCACCGCTACCAGCGGTGGTT
TGTTTGCCGGATCAAGAGCTACCAACTCTTTTTCCGAAGGTAACTGGCTTCAGCAGAGCGCAGATACCAA
ATACTGTTCTTCTAGTGTAGCCGTAGTTAGGCCACCACTTCAAGAACTCTGTAGCACCGCCTACATACCT
CGCTCTGCTAATCCTGTTACCAGTGGCTGCTGCCAGTGGCGATAAGTCGTGTCTTACCGGGTTGGACTCA
AGACGATAGTTACCGGATAAGGCGCAGCGGTCGGGCTGAACGGGGGGTTCGTGCACACAGCCCAGCTTGG
AGCGAACGACCTACACCGAACTGAGATACCTACAGCGTGAGCTATGAGAAAGCGCCACGCTTCCCGAAGG
GAGAAAGGCGGACAGGTATCCGGTAAGCGGCAGGGTCGGAACAGGAGAGCGCACGAGGGAGCTTCCAGGG
GGAAACGCCTGGTATCTTTATAGTCCTGTCGGGTTTCGCCACCTCTGACTTGAGCGTCGATTTTTGTGAT
GCTCGTCAGGGGGGCGGAGCCTATGGAAAAACGCCAGCAACGCGGCCTTTTTACGGTTCCTGGCCTTTTG
CTGGCCTTTTGCTCACATGTTCTTTCCTGCGTTATCCCCTGATTCTGTGGATAACCGTATTACCGCCTTT
GAGTGAGCTGATACCGCTCGCCGCAGCCGAACGACCGAGCGCAGCGAGTCAGTGAGCGAGGAAGCGGAAG
AGCGCCCAATACGCAAACCGCCTCTCCCCGCGCGTTGGCCGATTCATTAATGCAGCTGGCACGACAGGTT
TCCCGACTGGAAAGCGGGCAGTGAGCGCAACGCAATTAATGTGAGTTAGCTCACTCATTAGGCACCCCAG
GCTTTACACTTTATGCTTCCGGCTCGTATGTTGTGTGGAATTGTGAGCGGATAACAATTTCACACAGGAA
ACAGCTATGACCATGATTACGCCAAGCGCGCAATTAACCCTCACTAAAGGGAACAAAAGCTGGAGCTGCA
AGCTTAATGTAGTCTTATGCAATACTCTTGTAGTCTTGCAACATGGTAACGATGAGTTAGCAACATGCCT
TACAAGGAGAGAAAAAGCACCGTGCATGCCGATTGGTGGAAGTAAGGTGGTACGATCGTGCCTTATTAGG
AAGGCAACAGACGGGTCTGACATGGATTGGACGAACCACTGAATTGCCGCATTGCAGAGATATTGTATTT
AAGTGCCTAGCTCGATACATAAACGGGTCTCTCTGGTTAGACCAGATCTGAGCCTGGGAGCTCTCTGGCT
AACTAGGGAACCCACTGCTTAAGCCTCAATAAAGCTTGCCTTGAGTGCTTCAAGTAGTGTGTGCCCGTCT
GTTGTGTGACTCTGGTAACTAGAGATCCCTCAGACCCTTTTAGTCAGTGTGGAAAATCTCTAGCAGTGGC
GCCCGAACAGGGACTTGAAAGCGAAAGGGAAACCAGAGGAGCTCTCTCGACGCAGGACTCGGCTTGCTGA
AGCGCGCACGGCAAGAGGCGAGGGGCGGCGACTGGTGAGTACGCCAAAAATTTTGACTAGCGGAGGCTAG
AAGGAGAGAGATGGGTGCGAGAGCGTCAGTATTAAGCGGGGGAGAATTAGATCGCGATGGGAAAAAATTC
GGTTAAGGCCAGGGGGAAAGAAAAAATATAAATTAAAACATATAGTATGGGCAAGCAGGGAGCTAGAACG
ATTCGCAGTTAATCCTGGCCTGTTAGAAACATCAGAAGGCTGTAGACAAATACTGGGACAGCTACAACCA
TCCCTTCAGACAGGATCAGAAGAACTTAGATCATTATATAATACAGTAGCAACCCTCTATTGTGTGCATC
AAAGGATAGAGATAAAAGACACCAAGGAAGCTTTAGACAAGATAGAGGAAGAGCAAAACAAAAGTAAGAC
CACCGCACAGCAAGCAGCAGCTGATCTTCAGACCTGGAGGAGGAGATATGAGGGACAATTGGAGAAGTGA
ATTATATAAATATAAAGTAGTAAAAATTGAACCATTAGGAGTAGCACCCACCAAGGCAAAGAGAAGAGTG
GTGCAGAGAGAAAAAAGAGCAGTGGGAATAGGAGCTTTGTTCCTTGGGTTCTTGGGAGCAGCAGGAAGCA
CTATGGGCGCAGCGTCAATGACGCTGACGGTACAGGCCAGACAATTATTGTCTGGTATAGTGCAGCAGCA
GAACAATTTGCTGAGGGCTATTGAGGCGCAACAGCATCTGTTGCAACTCACAGTCTGGGGCATCAAGCAG
CTCCAGGCAAGAATCCTGGCTGTGGAAAGATACCTAAAGGATCAACAGCTCCTGGGGATTTGGGGTTGCT
CTGGAAAACTCATTTGCACCACTGCTGTGCCTTGGAATGCTAGTTGGAGTAATAAATCTCTGGAACAGAT
TTGGAATCACACGACCTGGATGGAGTGGGACAGAGAAATTAACAATTACACAAGCTTAATACACTCCTTA
ATTGAAGAATCGCAAAACCAGCAAGAAAAGAATGAACAAGAATTATTGGAATTAGATAAATGGGCAAGTT
TGTGGAATTGGTTTAACATAACAAATTGGCTGTGGTATATAAAATTATTCATAATGATAGTAGGAGGCTT
GGTAGGTTTAAGAATAGTTTTTGCTGTACTTTCTATAGTGAATAGAGTTAGGCAGGGATATTCACCATTA
TCGTTTCAGACCCACCTCCCAACCCCGAGGGGACCCGACAGGCCCGAAGGAATAGAAGAAGAAGGTGGAG
AGAGAGACAGAGACAGATCCATTCGATTAGTGAACGGATCTCGACGGTATCGATCACGAGACTAGCCTCG
AGCGGGATCTGGCCTCCGCGCCGGGTTTTGGCGCCTCCCGCGGGCGCCCCCCTCCTCACGGCGAGCGCTG
CCACGTCAGACGAAGGGCGCAGCGAGCGTCCTGATCCTTCCGCCCGGACGCTCAGGACAGCGGCCCGCTG
CTCATAAGACTCGGCCTTAGAACCCCAGTATCAGCAGAAGGACATTTTAGGACGGGACTTGGGTGACTCT
AGGGCACTGGTTTTCTTTCCAGAGAGCGGAACAGGCGAGGAAAAGTAGTCCCTTCTCGGCGATTCTGCGG
AGGGATCTCCGTGGGGCGGTGAACGCCGATGATTATATAAGGACGCGCCGGGTGTGGCACAGCTAGTTCC
GTCGCAGCCGGGATTTGGGTCGCGGTTCTTGTTTGTGGATCGCTGTGATCGTCACTTGGTGAGTAGCGGG
CTGCTGGGCTGGCCGGGGCTTTCGTGGCCGCCGGGCCGCTCGGTGGGACGGAAGCGTGTGGAGAGACCGC
CAAGGGCTGTAGTCTGGGTCCGCGAGCAAGGTTGCCCTGAACTGGGGGTTGGGGGGAGCGCAGCAAAATG
GCGGCTGTTCCCGAGTCTTGAATGGAAGACGCTTGTGAGGCGGGCTGTGAGGTCGTTGAAACAAGGTGGG
GGGCATGGTGGGCGGCAAGAACCCAAGGTCTTGAGGCCTTCGCTAATGCGGGAAAGCTCTTATTCGGGTG
AGATGGGCTGGGGCACCATCTGGGGACCCTGACGTGAAGTTTGTCACTGACTGGAGAACTCGGTTTGTCG
TCTGTTGCGGGGGCGGCAGTTATGGCGGTGCCGTTGGGCAGTGCACCCGTACCTTTGGGAGCGCGCGCCC
TCGTCGTGTCGTGACGTCACCCGTTCTGTTGGCTTATAATGCAGGGTGGGGCCACCTGCCGGTAGGTGTG
CGGTAGGCTTTTCTCCGTCGCAGGACGCAGGGTTCGGGCCTAGGGTAGGCTCTCCTGAATCGACAGGCGC
CGGACCTCTGGTGAGGGGAGGGATAAGTGAGGCGTCAGTTTCTTTGGTCGGTTTTATGTACCTATCTTCT
TAAGTAGCTGAAGCTCCGGTTTTGAACTATGCGCTCGGGGTTGGCGAGTGTGTTTTGTGAAGTTTTTTAG
GCACCTTTTGAAATGTAATCATTTGGGTCAATATGTAATTTTCAGTGTTAGACTAGTAAATTGTCCGCTA
AATTCTGGCCGTTTTTGGCTTTTTTGTTAGACGAAGCGCTAGCGCTACCGGTTTAATTAAGGCCACCATG
GAGCAGAAGCTGATTTCTGAGGAAGATCTGGGCACAGGATCCGAACAGAAACTGATTTCTGAGGAAGATC
TGGGCAGCGCCGGAGAGCAGAAGCTGATTTCTGAAGAGGATCTGGGAGGGAGCGGCGTGAGCAAGGGCGA
GGAGCTGTTCACCGGGGTGGTGCCCATCCTGGTCGAGCTGGACGGCGACGTAAACGGCCACAAGTTCAGC
GTGTCCGGCGAGGGCGAGGGCGATGCCACCTACGGCAAGCTGACCCTGAAGTTCATCTGCACCACCGGCA
AGCTGCCCGTGCCCTGGCCCACCCTCGTGACCACCCTGACCTACGGCGTGCAGTGCTTCAGCCGCTACCC
CGACCACATGAAGCAGCACGACTTCTTCAAGTCCGCCATGCCCGAAGGCTACGTCCAGGAGCGCACCATC
TTCTTCAAGGACGACGGCAACTACAAGACCCGCGCCGAGGTGAAGTTCGAGGGCGACACCCTGGTGAACC
GCATCGAGCTGAAGGGCATCGACTTCAAGGAGGACGGCAACATCCTGGGGCACAAGCTGGAGTACAACTA
CAACAGCCACAACGTCTATATCATGGCCGACAAGCAGAAGAACGGCATCAAGGTGAACTTCAAGATCCGC
CACAACATCGAGGACGGCAGCGTGCAGCTCGCCGACCACTACCAGCAGAACACCCCCATCGGCGACGGCC
CCGTGCTGCTGCCCGACAACCACTACCTGAGCACCCAGTCCGCCCTGAGCAAAGACCCCAACGAGAAGCG
CGATCACATGGTCCTGCTGGAGTTCGTGACCGCCGCCGGGATCACTCTCGGCATGGACGAGCTGTACAAG
CCGCGGCATCGAGGCGACGGAGAGCCTAGTGGAGTTCCTGTAGCTGTGGTGCTGCTGCCAGTGTTTGCCC
TTACCCTGGTAGCAGTTTGGGCCTTCGTGAGATACCGAAAGCAGCTCTAATAAGCGGCCGCAGGCGACTA
CAAAGACCATGACGGTGATTATAAAGATCATGACATTGATTACAAGGATGACGATGACAAGTAATAAGAA
TTCTCGACCTCGAGACAAATGGCAGTATTCATCCACAATTTTAAAAGAAAAGGGGGGATTGGGGGGTACA
GTGCAGGGGAAAGAATAGTAGACATAATAGCAACAGACATACAAACTAAAGAATTACAAAAACAAATTAC
AAAAATTCAAAATTTTCGGGTTTATTACAGGGACAGCAGAGATCCACTTTGGCCGCGGCTCGAGGGGGTT
GGGGTTGCGCCTTTTCCAAGGCAGCCCTGGGTTTGCGCAGGGACGCGGCTGCTCTGGGCGTGGTTCCGGG
AAACGCAGCGGCGCCGACCCTGGGTCTCGCACATTCTTCACGTCCGTTCGCAGCGTCACCCGGATCTTCG
CCGCTACCCTTGTGGGCCCCCCGGCGACGCTTCCTGCTCCGCCCCTAAGTCGGGAAGGTTCCTTGCGGTT
CGCGGCGTGCCGGACGTGACAAACGGAAGCCGCACGTCTCACTAGTACCCTCGCAGACGGACAGCGCCAG
GGAGCAATGGCAGCGCGCCGACCGCGATGGGCTGTGGCCAATAGCGGCTGCTCAGCAGGGCGCGCCGAGA
GCAGCGGCCGGGAAGGGGCGGTGCGGGAGGCGGGGTGTGGGGCGGTAGTGTGGGCCCTGTTCCTGCCCGC
GCGGTGTTCCGCATTCTGCAAGCCTCCGGAGCGCACGTCGGCAGTCGGCTCCCTCGTTGACCGAATCACC
GACCTCTCTCCCCAGGGGGATCCACCGGAGCTTACCATGACCGAGTACAAGCCCACGGTGCGCCTCGCCA
CCCGCGACGACGTCCCCAGGGCCGTACGCACCCTCGCCGCCGCGTTCGCCGACTACCCCGCCACGCGCCA
CACCGTCGATCCGGACCGCCACATCGAGCGGGTCACCGAGCTGCAAGAACTCTTCCTCACGCGCGTCGGG
CTCGACATCGGCAAGGTGTGGGTCGCGGACGACGGCGCCGCGGTGGCGGTCTGGACCACGCCGGAGAGCG
TCGAAGCGGGGGCGGTGTTCGCCGAGATCGGCCCGCGCATGGCCGAGTTGAGCGGTTCCCGGCTGGCCGC
GCAGCAACAGATGGAAGGCCTCCTGGCGCCGCACCGGCCCAAGGAGCCCGCGTGGTTCCTGGCCACCGTC
GGCGTCTCGCCCGACCACCAGGGCAAGGGTCTGGGCAGCGCCGTCGTGCTCCCCGGAGTGGAGGCGGCCG
AGCGCGCCGGGGTGCCCGCCTTCCTGGAGACCTCCGCGCCCCGCAACCTCCCCTTCTACGAGCGGCTCGG
CTTCACCGTCACCGCCGACGTCGAGGTGCCCGAAGGACCGCGCACCTGGTGCATGACCCGCAAGCCCGGT
GCCTGACGCCCGCCCCACGACCCGCAGCGCCCGACCGAAAGGAGCGCACGACCCCATGCATCGGTACCTT
TAAGACCAATGACTTACAAGGCAGCTGTAGATCTTAGCCACTTTTTAAAAGAAAAGGGGGGACTGGAAGG
GCTAATTCACTCCCAACGAAGACAAGATCTGCTTTTTGCTTGTACTGGGTCTCTCTGGTTAGACCAGATC
TGAGCCTGGGAGCTCTCTGGCTAACTAGGGAACCCACTGCTTAAGCCTCAATAAAGCTTGCCTTGAGTGC
TTCAAGTAGTGTGTGCCCGTCTGTTGTGTGACTCTGGTAACTAGAGATCCCTCAGACCCTTTTAGTCAGT
GTGGAAAATCTCTAGCAGTAGTAGTTCATGTCATCTTATTATTCAGTATTTATAACTTGCAAAGAAATGA
ATATCAGAGAGTGAGAGGAACTTGTTTATTGCAGCTTATAATGGTTACAAATAAAGCAATAGCATCACAA
ATTTCACAAATAAAGCATTTTTTTCACTGCATTCTAGTTGTGGTTTGTCCAAACTCATCAATGTATCTTA
TCATGTCTGGCTCTAGCTATCCCGCCCCTAACTCCGCCCATCCCGCCCCTAACTCCGCCCAGTTCCGCCC
ATTCTCCGCCCCATGGCTGACTAATTTTTTTTATTTATGCAGAGGCCGAGGCCGCCTCGGCCTCTGAGCT
ATTCCAGAAGTAGTGAGGAGGCTTTTTTGGAGGCCTAGGGACGTACCCAATTCGCCCTATAGTGAGTCGT
ATTACGCGCGCTCACTGGCCGTCGTTTTACAACGTCGTGACTGGGAAAACCCTGGCGTTACCCAACTTAA
TCGCCTTGCAGCACATCCCCCTTTCGCCAGCTGGCGTAATAGCGAAGAGGCCCGCACCGATCGCCCTTCC
CAACAGTTGCGCAGCCTGAATGGCGAATGGG
[124 nt withheld, positions 7452-7575]
C
[91 nt withheld, positions 7577-7667]
A
[49 nt withheld, positions 7669-7717]
CCTTTGACGTTGGAGTCCACGTTCTTT
[37 nt withheld, positions 7745-7781]
ACCCTATCTCGGTCTATTCTTTTGATTTATAAGGGATTTTGCCGATTTCGGCCTATTGGTTAAAAAATGA
GCTGATTTAACAAAAATTTAACGCGAATTTTAACAAAATATTAACGCTTACAATTTAGGTGGCACTTTTC
GGGGAAATGTGCGCGGAACCCCTATTTGTTTATTTTTCTAAATACATTCAAATATGTATCCGCTCATGAG
ACAATAACCCTGATAAATGCTTCAATAATATTGAAAAAGGAAGAGTATGAGTATTCAACATTTCCGTGTC
GCCCTTATTCCCTTTTTTGCGGCATTTTGCCTTCCTGTTTTTGCTCACCCAGAAACGCTGGTGAAAGTAA
AAGATGCTGAAGATCAGTTGGGTGCACGAGTGGGTTACATCGAACTGGATCTCAACAGCGGTAAGATCCT
TGAGAGTTTTCGCCCCGAAGAACGTTTTCCAATGATGAGCACTTTTAAAGTTCTGCTATGTGGCGCGGTA
TTATCCCGTATTGACGCCGGGCAAGAGCAACTCGGTCGCCGCATACACTATTCTCAGAATGACTTGGTTG
AGTACTCACCAGTCACAGAAAAGCATCTTACGGATGGCATGACAGTAAGAGAATTATGCAGTGCTGCCAT
AACCATGAGTGATAACACTGCGGCCAACTTACTTCTGACAACGATCGGAGGACCGAAGGAGCTAACCGCT
TTTTTGCACAACATGGGGGATCATGTAACTCGCCTTGATCGTTGGGAACCGGAGCTGAATGAAGCCATAC
CAAACGACGAGCGTGACACCACGATGCCTGTAGCAATGGCAACAACGTTGCGCAAACTATTAACTGGCGA
ACTACTTACTCTAGCTTCCCGGCAACAATTAATAGACTGGATGGAGGCGGATAAAGTTGCAGGACCACTT
CTGCGCTCGGCCCTTCCGGCTGGCTGGTTTATTGCTGATAAATCTGGAGCCGGTGAGCGTGGGTCTCGCG
GTATCATTGCAGCACTGGGGCCAGATGGTAAGCCCTCCCGTATCGTAGTTATCTACACGACGGGGAGTCA
GGCAACTATGGATGAACGAAATAGACAGATCGCTGAGATAGGTGCCTCACTGATTAAGCATTGGTAACTG
TCAGACCAAGTTTACTCATATATACTTTAGATTGATTTAAAACTTCATTTTTAATTTAAAAGGATCTAGG
TGAAGATCCTTTTTGATAATCTCATGACCAAAATCCCTTAACGTGAGTTTTCGTTCCACTGAGCGTCAGA
CCCCGTAGAAAAGATCAAAGGATCTTC
